>Addgene plasmid #63340 | pFusX2-58 | depositor partial sequence | sequence record 105198 | pFusX2_TGC
AGTCTTAAGCGTCTCCCTGACCCCGGACCAAGTGGTGGCTATCGCCAGCAACGGTGGCGGCAAGCAAGCG
CTCGAAACGGTGCAGCGGCTGTTGCCGGTGCTGTGCCAGGACCATGGCCTGACCCCGGACCAAGTGGTGG
CTATCGCCAGCAACAATGGCGGCAAGCAAGCGCTCGAAACGGTGCAGCGGCTGTTGCCGGTGCTGTGCCA
GGACCATGGCCTGACTCCGGACCAAGTGGTGGCTATCGCCAGCCACGATGGCGGCAAGCAAGCGCTCGAA
ACGGTGCAGCGGCTGTTGCCGGTGCTGTGCCAGGACCATGGCGAGACGTC
