>Addgene plasmid #63340 | pFusX2-58 | depositor partial sequence | sequence record 105199 | FusX2
CGTCTCCCTGACCCCGGACCAAGTGGTGGCTATCGAGACCGGCGCCGCTACGGGCGCGTCCCATTCGCCA
TTCAGGCTGCGCAACTGTTGGGAAGGGCGATCGGTGCGGGCTCTTCGCTATTACGCCAGCTGGCGAAAGG
GGGATGTGCTGCAAGGCGATTAAGTTGGGAACGCCAGGGTTTTCCCAGTCACGACGTTGTAAAACGACGG
CCAGTGAGCGCGCGTAATCGACTCACTATAGGGCGAATTGGGTACCGGGCCCCCCCTCGAGGTCCTCCAG
CTTTTGTTCCCTTTAGTGAGGGTTAATTGCGCGCTTGGCGTAATCATGGTCATAGCTGTTTCCTGTGTGA
AATTGTTATCCGCTCACAATTCCACACAACATACGAGCCGGAAGCATAAAGTGTAAAGCCTGGGGTGCCT
AATGAGTGAGCTAACTCACATTAATTGCGTTGCGCTCACTGCCCGCTTTCCACCGGTGGTCTCTGGCGGC
AAGCAAGCGCTCGAAACGGTGCAGCGGCTGTTGCCGGTGCTGTGCCAGGACCATGGCGAGACGTCTAGAC
CAGCCAGGACAGAAATGCCTCGACTTCGCTGCTACCCAAGGTTGCCGGGTGACGCACACCGTGGAAACGG
ATGAAGGCACGAACCCAGTGGACATAAGCCTGTTCGGTTCGTAAGCTGTAATGCAAGTAGCGTATGCGCT
CACGCAACTGGTCCAGAACCTTGACCGAACGCAGCGGTGGTAACGGCGCAGTGGCGGTTTTCATGGCTTG
TTATGACTGTTTTTTTGGGGTACAGTCTATGCCTCGGGCATCCAAGCAGCAAGCGCGTTACGCCGTGGGT
CGATGTTTGATGTTATGGAGCAGCAACGATGTTACGCAGCAGGGCAGTCGCCCTAAAACAAAGTTAAACA
TTATGAGGGAAGCGGTGATCGCCGAAGTATCGACTCAACTATCAGAGGTAGTTGGCGTCATCGAGCGCCA
TCTCGAACCGACGTTGCTGGCCGTACATTTGTACGGCTCCGCAGTGGATGGCGGCCTGAAGCCACACAGT
GATATTGATTTGCTGGTTACGGTGACCGTAAGGCTTGATGAAACAACGCGGCGAGCTTTGATCAACGACC
TTTTGGAAACTTCGGCTTCCCCTGGAGAGAGCGAGATTCTCCGCGCTGTAGAAGTCACCATTGTTGTGCA
CGACGACATCATTCCGTGGCGTTATCCAGCTAAGCGCGAACTGCAATTTGGAGAATGGCAGCGCAATGAC
ATTCTTGCAGGTATCTTCGAGCCAGCCACGATCGACATTGATCTGGCTATCTTGCTGACAAAAGCAAGAG
AACATAGCGTTGCCTTGGTAGGTCCAGCGGCGGAGGAACTCTTTGATCCGGTTCCTGAACAGGATCTATT
TGAGGCGCTAAATGAAACCTTAACGCTATGGAACTCGCCGCCCGACTGGGCTGGCGATGAGCGAAATGTA
GTGCTTACGTTGTCCCGCATTTGGTACAGCGCAGTAACCGGCAAAATCGCGCCGAAGGATGTCGCTGCCG
ACTGGGCAATGGAGCGCCTGCCGGCCCAGTATCAGCCCGTCATACTTGAAGCTAGACAGGCTTATCTTGG
ACAAGAAGAAGATCGCTTGGCCTCGCGCGCAGATCAGTTGGAAGAATTTGTCCACTACGTGAAAGGCGAG
ATCACCAAGGTAGTCGGCAAATAACCCTCGAGCCACCCATGACCAAAATCCCTTAACGTGAGTTACGCGT
CGTTCCACTGAGCGTCAGACCCCGTAGAAAAGATCAAAGGATCTTCTTGAGATCCTTTTTTTCTGCGCGT
AATCTGCTGCTTGCAAACAAAAAAACCACCGCTACCAGCGGTGGTTTGTTTGCCGGATCAAGAGCTACCA
ACTCTTTTTCCGAAGGTAACTGGCTTCAGCAGAGCGCAGATACCAAATACTGTCCTTCTAGTGTAGCCGT
AGTTAGGCCACCACTTCAAGAACTCTGTAGCACCGCCTACATACCTCGCTCTGCTAATCCTGTTACCAGT
GGCTGCTGCCAGTGGCGATAAGTCGTGTCTTACCGGGTTGGACTCAAGACGATAGTTACCGGATAAGGCG
CAGCGGTCGGGCTGAACGGGGGGTTCGTGCACACAGCCCAGCTTGGAGCGAACGACCTACACCGAACTGA
GATACCTACAGCGTGAGCATTGAGAAAGCGCCACGCTTCCCGAAGGGAGAAAGGCGGACAGGTATCCGGT
AAGCGGCAGGGTCGGAACAGGAGAGCGCACGAGGGAGCTTCCAGGGGGAAACGCCTGGTATCTTTATAGT
CCTGTCGGGTTTCGCCACCTCTGACTTGAGCGTCGATTTTTGTGATGCTCGTCAGGGGGGCGGAGCCTAT
GGAAAAACGCCAGCAACGCGGCCTTTTTACGGTTCCTGGCCTTTTGCTGGCCTTTTGCTCACATGTTCTT
TCCTGCGTTATCCCCTGATTCTGTGGATAACCGTATTACCGCCTTTGAGTGAGCTGATACCGCTCGCCGC
AGCCGAACGACCGAGCGCAGCGAGTCAGTGAGCGAGGAAGCGGAAGAGCGCCCAATACGCAAACCGCCTC
TCCCCGCGCGTTGGCCGATTCATTAATGCAGCTGGCACGACAGGTTTCCCGACTGGAAAGCGGGCAGTGA
GCGCAACGCAATTAATACGCGTACCGCTAGCCAGGAAGAGTTTGTAGAAACGCAAAAAGGCCATCCGTCA
GGATGGCCTTCTGCTTAGTTTGATGCCTGGCAGTTTATGGCGGGCGTCCTGCCCGCCACCCTCCGGGCCG
TTGCTTCACAACGTTCAAATCCGCTCCCGGCGGATTTGTCCTACTCAGGAGAGCGTTCACCGACAAACAA
CAGATAAAACGAAAGGCCCAGTCTTCCGACTGAGCCTTTCGTTTTATTTGATGCCTGGCAGTTCCCTACT
CTCGCGTTAACGCTAGCATGGATGTTTTCCCAGTCACGACGTTGTAAAACGACGGCCAGTCTTAAG
