>Addgene plasmid #63340 | pFusX2-58 | addgene partial sequence | sequence record 115393 | pCR8_R1 5'-cgaaccgaacaggcttatgt-3'
GTGCGTCACCCGGCAACCTTGGGTAGCAGCGAAGTCGAGGCATTTCTGTCCTGGCTGGTCTAGACGTCTC
GCCATGGTCCTGGCACAGCACCGGCAACAGCCGCTGCACCGTTTCGAGCGCTTGCTTGCCGCCATCGTGG
CTGGCGATAGCCACCACTTGGTCCGGAGTCAGGCCATGGTCCTGGCACAGCACCGGCAACAGCCGCTGCA
CCGTTTCGAGCGCTTGCTTGCCGCCATTGTTGCTGGCGATAGCCACCACTTGGTCCGGGGTCAGGCCATG
GTCCTGGCACAGCACCGGCAACAGCCGCTGCACCGTTTCGAGCGCTTGCTTGCCGCCACCGTTGCTGGCG
ATAGCCACCACTTGGTCCGGGGTCAGGGAGACGCTTAAGACTGGCCGTCGTTTTACAACGTCGTGACTGG
GAAAACATCCATGCTAGCGTTAACGCGAGAGTAGGGAACTGCCAGGCATCAAATAAAACGAAAGGCTCAG
TCGGAAGACTGGGCCTTTCGTTTTATCTGTTGTTTGTCGGTGAACGCTCTCCTGAGTAGGACAAATCCGC
CGGGAGCGGATTTGAACGTTGTGAAGCAACGGCCCGGAGGGTGGCGGGCAGGACGCCCGCCATAAACTGC
CAGGCATCAAACTAAGCAGAAGGCCATCCTGACGGATGGCCTTTTTGCGTTTCTACAAACTCTTCCTGGC
TA
