[The description below was written by a language model from this plasmid's Addgene catalogue record.]
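Description:
pFusX2-58 is a member of the FusX TALE assembly library, a set of pre-built intermediate plasmids designed for rapid one-step construction of TAL effector arrays. It is built on the FusX2 backbone (about 3 kb without the insert), is classified as a TALEN-type vector, and is maintained in standard E. coli cloning strains as a high-copy plasmid under spectinomycin selection. The record does not name the origin of replication or provide a feature table, so details of the backbone beyond the resistance marker and copy number are not documented here.

The insert is a synthetic trimer of TALE repeats carrying the repeat-variable diresidues NG, NN and HD, also designated X2_TGC. By the standard TALE code, NG recognises T, NN recognises G (and to a lesser extent A), and HD recognises C, so this module specifies the trinucleotide TGC. Within the FusX scheme it occupies RVD positions 4 to 6 of the final array. The trimer was cloned into the backbone through BsaI sites that were destroyed in the process, consistent with Golden Gate-style assembly using type IIS enzymes.

The plasmid carries no expression payload of its own as far as the record shows. It serves as a component part, chosen from the library when the target DNA sequence reads TGC at positions 4 to 6, and combined with corresponding modules for the other positions and a receiver vector to generate a full-length custom TALEN or other TALE fusion for genome editing applications.
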