Addgene plasmid #63340: pFusX2-58
Purpose: Encodes RVD positions 4-6 in TALEN assembly
Depositing lab: Stephen Ekker. Depositing organization: Mayo Foundation for Medical Education and Research. Publication: FusX: A rapid one-step TALE assembly system for genome science. Ma AC, McNulty MS, Tanya PL, Jarryd CM, Martinez-Galvez G, Argue DP, Lee HB, Urban MD, Bullard CE, Blackburn PR, Man TK, Clark KJ, Ekker SC. Hum Gene Ther. 2016 Jun;27(6):451-63. doi: 10.1089/hum.2015.172 PubMed 26854857.
Backbone
  Vector backbone: FusX2
  Backbone size w/o insert (bp): 3006
  Vector type: TALEN
Growth in bacteria
  Bacterial resistance: Spectinomycin, 50 μg/mL
  Growth temperature: 37°C
  Growth strain: DH5alpha
  Copy number: High Copy
Gene/Insert
  Gene/Insert name: NG NN HD (alt name: X2_TGC)
  Species: Synthetic
  Mutation: none
  Cloning method: Restriction Enzyme; 5′ cloning site BsaI (destroyed during cloning); 3′ cloning site BsaI (destroyed during cloning)
  Sequencing primers: 5′ pCR8_F1; 3′ pCR8_R1
Terms and licenses: Academic/Nonprofit Terms; Industry Terms: Not Available to Industry
How to cite: pFusX2-58 was a gift from Stephen Ekker (Addgene plasmid # 63340 ; http://n2t.net/addgene:63340 ; RRID:Addgene_63340)
